>Addgene plasmid #63076 | pKG186 | depositor full sequence | sequence record 104390 | Full Sequence
CTGCAGCCTGAATATGGGCCAAACAGGATATCTGTGGTAAGCAGTTCCTGCCCCGGCTCAGGGCCAAGAA
CAGATGGAACAGCTGAATATGGGCCAAACAGGATATCTGTGGTAAGCAGTTCCTGCCCCGGCTCAGGGCC
AAGAACAGATGGTCCCCAGATGCGGTCCAGCCCTCAGCAGTTTCTAGAGAACCATCAGATGTTTCCAGGG
TGCCCCAAGGACCTGAAATGACCCTGTGCCTTATTTGAACTAACCAATCAGTTCGCTTCTCGCTTCTGTT
CGCGCGCTTCTGCTCCCCGAGCTCAATAAAAGAGCCCACAACCCCTCACTCGGGGCGCCAGTCCTCCGAT
TGACTGAGTCGCCCGGGTACCCGTGTATCCAATAAACCCTCTTGCAGTTGCATCCGACTTGTGGTCTCGC
TGTTCCTTGGGAGGGTCTCCTCTGAGTGATTGACTACCCGTCAGCGGGGGTCTTTCATTTGGGGGCTCGT
CCGGGATCGGGAGACCCCTGCCCAGGGACCACCGACCCACCACCGGGAGGTAAGCTGGCCAGCAACTTAT
CTGTGTCTGTCCGATTGTCTAGTGTCTATGACTGATTTTATGCGCCTGCGTCGGTACTAGTTAGCTAACT
AGCTCTGTATCTGGCGGACCCGTGGTGGAACTGACGAGTTCTGAACACCCGGCCGCAACCCTGGGAGACG
TCCCAGGGACTTTGGGGGCCGTTTTTGTGGCCCGACCTGAGGAAGGGAGTCGATGTGGAATCCGACCCCG
TCAGGATATGTGGTTCTGGTAGGAGACGAGAACCTAAAACAGTTCCCGCCTCCGTCTGAATTTTTGCTTT
CGGTTTGGAACCGAAGCCGCGCGTCTTGTCTGCTGCAGCATCGTTCTGTGTTGTCTCTGTCTGACTGTGT
TTCTGTATTTGTCTGAAAATTAGGGCCAGACTGTTACCACTCCCTTAAGTTTGACCTTAGATCACTGGAA
AGATGTCGAGCGGCTCGCTCACAACCAGTCGGTAGATGTCAAGAAGAGACGTTGGGTTACCTTCTGCTCT
GCAGAATGGCCAACCTTTAACGTCGGATGGCCGCGAGACGGCACCTTTAACCGAGACCTCATCACCCAGG
TTAAGATCAAGGTCTTTTCACCTGGCCCGCATGGACACCCAGACCAGGTCCCCTACATCGTGACCTGGGA
AGCCTTGGCTTTTGACCCCCCTCCCTGGGTCAAGCCCTTTGTACACCCTAAGCCTCCGCCTCCTCTTCTT
CCATCCGCGCCGTCTCTCCCCCTTGAACCTCCTCTTTCGACCCCGCCTCAATCCTCCCTTTATCCAGCCC
TCACTCCTTCTCTAGGCGCCGGCCGGATCCCAGTGTGGTGGTACGCTACCGGTCGCCACCATGGTGAGCA
AGGGCGAGGAGCTGTTCACCGGGGTGGTGCCCATCCTGGTCGAGCTGGACGGCGACGTAAACGGCCACAA
GTTCAGCGTGTCCGGCGAGGGCGAGGGCGATGCCACCTACGGCAAGCTGACCCTGAAGTTCATCTGCACC
ACCGGCAAGCTGCCCGTGCCCTGGCCCACCCTCGTGACCACCCTGACCTACGGCGTGCAGTGCTTCAGCC
GCTACCCCGACCACATGAAGCAGCACGACTTCTTCAAGTCCGCCATGCCCGAAGGCTACGTCCAGGAGCG
CACCATCTTCTTCAAGGACGACGGCAACTACAAGACCCGCGCCGAGGTGAAGTTCGAGGGCGACACCCTG
GTGAACCGCATCGAGCTGAAGGGCATCGACTTCAAGGAGGACGGCAACATCCTGGGGCACAAGCTGGAGT
ACAACTACAACAGCCACAACGTCTATATCATGGCCGACAAGCAGAAGAACGGCATCAAGGTGAACTTCAA
GATCCGCCACAACATCGAGGACGGCAGCGTGCAGCTCGCCGACCACTACCAGCAGAACACCCCCATCGGC
GACGGCCCCGTGCTGCTGCCCGACAACCACTACCTGAGCACCCAGTCCGCCCTGAGCAAAGACCCCAACG
AGAAGCGCGATCACATGGTCCTGCTGGAGTTCGTGACCGCCGCCGGGATCACTCTCGGCATGGACGAGCT
GTACAAGTCCGGAGGGGATCGGTGGAGCTCCACCGGTGGCGGCCGCTCTAGAGAGAATCTTTATTTTCAG
GGCGCCGCCAAATTCAAAGAAACCGCTGCTGCTAAATTCGAACGCCAGCACATGGACAGCGGAGGTGGAG
GTACTAGTCTCGAGATGTCCGACTCGTGGGTCCCGAACTCCGCCTCGGGCCAGGACCCAGGGGGCCGCCG
GAGGGCCTGGGCCGAGCTGCTGGCGGGAAGGGTCAAGAGGGAAAAATATAATCCTGAACGGGCACAGAAA
TTAAAGGAATCAGCTGTGCGCCTCCTGCGAAGCCATCAGGACCTGAATGCCCTTTTGCTTGAGGTAGAAG
GTCCACTGTGTAAAAAATTGTCTCTCAGCAAAGTGATTGACTGTGACAGTTCTGAGGCCTATGCTAATCA
TTCTAGTTCATTTATAGGCTCTGCTTTGCAGGATCAAGCCTCAAGGCTGGGGGTTCCCGTGGGTATTCTC
TCAGCCGGGATGGTTGCCTCTAGCGTGGGACAGATCTGCACGGCTCCAGCGGAGACCAGTCACCCTGTGC
TGCTGACTGTGGAGCAGAGAAAGAAGCTGTCTTCCCTGTTAGAGTTTGCTCAGTATTTATTGGCACACAG
TATGTTCTCCCGTCTTTCCTTCTGTCAAGAATTATGGAAAATACAGAGTTCTTTGTTGCTTGAAGCGGTG
TGGCATCTTCACGTACAAGGCATTGTGAGCCTGCAAGAGCTGCTGGAAAGCCATCCCGACATGCATGCTG
TGGGATCGTGGCTCTTCAGGAATCTGTGCTGCCTTTGTGAACAGATGGAAGCATCCTGCCAGCATGCTGA
CGTCGCCAGGGCCATGCTTTCTGATTTTGTTCAAATGTTTGTTTTGAGGGGATTTCAGAAAAACTCAGAT
CTGAGAAGAACTGTGGAGCCTGAAAAAATGCCGCAGGTCGCGGTTGATGTACTGCAGAGAATGCTGATTT
TTGCACTTGACGCTTTGGCTGCTGGAGTACAGGAGGAGTCCTCCACTCACAAGATCGTGAGGTGCTGAGA
ATTCTGCAGTCGACGGTACCGCGGGCCCGGGATCCACCGGATCTAGATAACTGATCATAATCAGCCATAC
CACATTTGTAGAGGTTTTACTTGCTTTAAAAAACCTCCCACACCTCCCCCTGAACCTGAAACATAAAATG
AATGCAATTCGCCAGCACAGTGGTCGACCCTGTGGAATGTGTGTCAGTTAGGGTGTGGAAAGTCCCCAGG
CTCCCCAGCAGGCAGAAGTATGCAAAGCATGCATCTCAATTAGTCAGCAACCAGGTGTGGAAAGTCCCCA
GGCTCCCCAGCAGGCAGAAGTATGCAAAGCATGCATCTCAATTAGTCAGCAACCATAGTCCCGCCCCTAA
CTCCGCCCATCCCGCCCCTAACTCCGCCCAGTTCCGCCCATTCTCCGCCCCATGGCTGACTAATTTTTTT
TATTTATGCAGAGGCCGAGGCCGCCTCGGCCTCTGAGCTATTCCAGAAGTAGTGAGGAGGCTTTTTTGGA
GGCCTAGGCTTTTGCAAAAAGCTTGAGCACGTGTTGACAATTAATCATCGGCATAGTATATCGGCATAGT
ATAATACGACAAGGTGAGGAACTAAACCATGGCCAAGCCTTTGTCTCAAGAAGAATCCACCCTCATTGAA
AGAGCAACGGCTACAATCAACAGCATCCCCATCTCTGAAGACTACAGCGTCGCCAGCGCAGCTCTCTCTA
GCGACGGCCGCATCTTCACTGGTGTCAATGTATATCATTTTACTGGGGGACCTTGTGCAGAACTCGTGGT
GCTGGGCACTGCTGCTGCTGCGGCAGCTGGCAACCTGACTTGTATCGTCGCGATCGGAAATGAGAACAGG
GGCATCTTGAGCCCCTGCGGACGGTGCCGACAGGTGCTTCTCGATCTGCATCCTGGGATCAAAGCCATAG
TGAAGGACAGTGATGGACAGCCGACGGCAGTTGGGATTCGTGAATTGCTGCCCTCTGGTTATGTGTGGGA
GGGCTAAGCACTTCATCGATAAAATAAAAGATTTTATTTAGTCTCCAGAAAAAGGGGGGAATGAAAGACC
CCACCTGTAGGTTTGGCAAGCTAGCTTAAGTAACGCCATTTTGCAAGGCATGGAAAAATACATAACTGAG
AATAGAGAAGTTCAGATCAAGGTCAGGAACAGATGGAACAGCTGAATATGGGCCAAACAGGATATCTGTG
GTAAGCAGTTCCTGCCCCGGCTCAGGGCCAAGAACAGATGGAACAGCTGAATATGGGCCAAACAGGATAT
CTGTGGTAAGCAGTTCCTGCCCCGGCTCAGGGCCAAGAACAGATGGTCCCCAGATGCGGTCCAGCCCTCA
GCAGTTTCTAGAGAACCATCAGATGTTTCCAGGGTGCCCCAAGGACCTGAAATGACCCTGTGCCTTATTT
GAACTAACCAATCAGTTCGCTTCTCGCTTCTGTTCGCGCGCTTCTGCTCCCCGAGCTCAATAAAAGAGCC
CACAACCCCTCACTCGGGGCGCCAGTCCTCCGATTGACTGAGTCGCCCGGGTACCCGTGTATCCAATAAA
CCCTCTTGCAGTTGCATCCGACTTGTGGTCTCGCTGTTCCTTGGGAGGGTCTCCTCTGAGTGATTGACTA
CCCGTCAGCGGGGGTCTTTCATTTCCGACTTGTGGTCTCGCTGCCTTGGGAGGGTCTCCTCTGAGTGATT
GACTACCCGTCAGCGGGGGTCTTCACATGCAGCATGTATCAAAATTAATTTGGTTTTTTTTCTTAAGTAT
TTACATTAAATGGCCATAGTTGCATTAATGAATCGGCCAACGCGCGGGGAGAGGCGGTTTGCGTATTGGC
GCTCTTCCGCTTCCTCGCTCACTGACTCGCTGCGCTCGGTCGTTCGGCTGCGGCGAGCGGTATCAGCTCA
CTCAAAGGCGGTAATACGGTTATCCACAGAATCAGGGGATAACGCAGGAAAGAACATGTGAGCAAAAGGC
CAGCAAAAGGCCAGGAACCGTAAAAAGGCCGCGTTGCTGGCGTTTTTCCATAGGCTCCGCCCCCCTGACG
AGCATCACAAAAATCGACGCTCAAGTCAGAGGTGGCGAAACCCGACAGGACTATAAAGATACCAGGCGTT
TCCCCCTGGAAGCTCCCTCGTGCGCTCTCCTGTTCCGACCCTGCCGCTTACCGGATACCTGTCCGCCTTT
CTCCCTTCGGGAAGCGTGGCGCTTTCTCATAGCTCACGCTGTAGGTATCTCAGTTCGGTGTAGGTCGTTC
GCTCCAAGCTGGGCTGTGTGCACGAACCCCCCGTTCAGCCCGACCGCTGCGCCTTATCCGGTAACTATCG
TCTTGAGTCCAACCCGGTAAGACACGACTTATCGCCACTGGCAGCAGCCACTGGTAACAGGATTAGCAGA
GCGAGGTATGTAGGCGGTGCTACAGAGTTCTTGAAGTGGTGGCCTAACTACGGCTACACTAGAAGGACAG
TATTTGGTATCTGCGCTCTGCTGAAGCCAGTTACCTTCGGAAAAAGAGTTGGTAGCTCTTGATCCGGCAA
ACAAACCACCGCTGGTAGCGGTGGTTTTTTTGTTTGCAAGCAGCAGATTACGCGCAGAAAAAAAGGATCT
CAAGAAGATCCTTTGATCTTTTCTACGGGGTCTGACGCTCAGTGGAACGAAAACTCACGTTAAGGGATTT
TGGTCATGAGATTATCAAAAAGGATCTTCACCTAGATCCTTTTAAATTAAAAATGAAGTTTGCGGCCGCA
AATCAATCTAAAGTATATATGAGTAAACTTGGTCTGACAGTTACCAATGCTTAATCAGTGAGGCACCTAT
CTCAGCGATCTGTCTATTTCGTTCATCCATAGTTGCCTGACTCCCCGTCGTGTAGATAACTACGATACGG
GAGGGCTTACCATCTGGCCCCAGTGCTGCAATGATACCGCGAGACCCACGCTCACCGGCTCCAGATTTAT
CAGCAATAAACCAGCCAGCCGGAAGGGCCGAGCGCAGAAGTGGTCCTGCAACTTTATCCGCCTCCATCCA
GTCTATTAATTGTTGCCGGGAAGCTAGAGTAAGTAGTTCGCCAGTTAATAGTTTGCGCAACGTTGTTGCC
ATTGCTACAGGCATCGTGGTGTCACGCTCGTCGTTTGGTATGGCTTCATTCAGCTCCGGTTCCCAACGAT
CAAGGCGAGTTACATGATCCCCCATGTTGTGCAAAAAAGCGGTTAGCTCCTTCGGTCCTCCGATCGTTGT
CAGAAGTAAGTTGGCCGCAGTGTTATCACTCATGGTTATGGCAGCACTGCATAATTCTCTTACTGTCATG
CCATCCGTAAGATGCTTTTCTGTGACTGGTGAGTACTCAACCAAGTCATTCTGAGAATAGTGTATGCGGC
GACCGAGTTGCTCTTGCCCGGCGTCAACACGGGATAATACCGCGCCACATAGCAGAACTTTAAAAGTGCT
CATCATTGGAAAACGTTCTTCGGGGCGAAAACTCTCAAGGATCTTACCGCTGTTGAGATCCAGTTCGATG
TAACCCACTCGTGCACCCAACTGATCTTCAGCATCTTTTACTTTCACCAGCGTTTCTGGGTGAGCAAAAA
CAGGAAGGCAAAATGCCGCAAAAAAGGGAATAAGGGCGACACGGAAATGTTGAATACTCATACTCTTCCT
TTTTCAATATTATTGAAGCATTTATCAGGGTTATTGTCTCATGAGCGGATACATATTTGAATGTATTTAG
AAAAATAAACAAATAGGGGTTCCGCGCACATTTCCCCGAAAAGTGCCAC
Features (pLannotate 1.2.2; 19 found; start..end, strand, type, name):
      8..477     +  LTR            LTR: long terminal repeat from Moloney murine leukemia virus
    601..875     +  misc_feature   MESV Ψ (fragment): packaging signal of murine embryonic stem cell virus
    934..1350    +  CDS            gag (truncated): truncated Moloney murine leukemia virus (MMLV) gag gene lacking the start codon
   1391..2107    +  CDS            EGFP: EGFP is a basic (constitutively fluorescent) green fluorescent protein published in 1996, derived from Aequorea victoria. It is reported to be a rapidly-maturing weak dimer with moderate acid sensitivity.
   2134..2152    +  misc_feature   MCS (fragment): pBluescript multiple cloning site
   2153..2172    +  CDS            capTEV™ (fragment): composite tag for in vivo biotinylation, TEV protease cleavage, and 6xHis tagging
   2186..2230    +  CDS            S-Tag: affinity and epitope tag derived from pancreatic ribonuclease A
   2255..3145    +  CDS            FANCA (fragment): FANCA_HUMAN - Also known as FAA, FACA, FANCH. Experimental evidence at protein level: Swiss-Prot protein existence level 1. DNA repair protein that may operate in a postreplication repair or a cell cycle checkpoint function. May be involved in interstrand DNA cross-link repair and in the maintenance of normal chromosome stability. From Homo sapiens (Human).
   3149..3185    +  misc_feature   MCS (fragment): multiple cloning site
   3202..3286    +  CDS            large T antigen (fragment): large T antigen from SV40 (simian virus 40)
   3329..3658    +  promoter       SV40 promoter: SV40 enhancer and early promoter
   3673..3720    +  promoter       EM7 promoter: synthetic bacterial promoter&nbsp
   3739..4137    +  CDS            BSD: blasticidin S deaminase; Aspergillus terreus BSD; confers resistance to blasticidin
   4190..4783    +  LTR            LTR: long terminal repeat from Moloney murine leukemia virus
   4792..4838    +  LTR            5' LTR (truncated) (fragment): truncated long terminal repeat from Moloney murine sarcoma virus
   4921..4969    -  CDS            lacI (fragment): lac repressor; lacI; The lac repressor binds to the lac operator to inhibit transcription in E. coli. This inhibition can be relieved by adding lactose or isopropyl-β-D-thiogalactopyranoside (IPTG).
   5155..5743    -  rep_origin     ori: high-copy-number ColE1/pMB1/pBR322/pUC origin of replication
   5921..6781    -  CDS            AmpR: β-lactamase; bla; confers resistance to ampicillin, carbenicillin, and related antibiotics
   6782..6886    -  promoter       AmpR promoter: bla
