[The description below was written by a language model from this plasmid's Addgene catalogue record and pLannotate feature annotations shown in this document.]
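Description:
pKG186 is a Moloney murine leukemia virus-based retroviral vector, built on the pIC242 backbone, for expressing a tagged human FANCA sequence in mammalian cells. It is propagated in E. coli as a high-copy plasmid through a ColE1/pUC-type origin and an ampicillin resistance gene (β-lactamase with its own promoter). The proviral portion is bounded by MMLV long terminal repeats and carries a Ψ packaging signal together with a truncated gag segment lacking its start codon. These elements allow the transcript to be encapsidated when the viral proteins are supplied in trans by packaging cells, and then integrated into target cell genomes.

Downstream of the packaging region sits the fusion cassette: EGFP, a TEV protease cleavage site (annotated as a fragment of a composite TEV tag) and an S-tag, followed by the FANCA insert cloned between XhoI and EcoRI sites. No separate internal promoter is annotated ahead of EGFP, so expression is presumably driven from the 5′ LTR. The N-terminal EGFP-TEV-S arrangement is a localization and affinity purification (LAP) tag. EGFP allows imaging and a first capture step, TEV cleavage releases the protein, and the S-tag supports a second purification. The insert is recorded as 894 bp from an IMAGE clone and is annotated only as a FANCA fragment, so it corresponds to a partial or short form rather than the full-length protein. A second cassette, with SV40 enhancer/early promoter and bacterial EM7 promoter driving blasticidin S deaminase, permits blasticidin selection of transduced cells. The construct is intended for generating stable cell lines to study the localization and interaction partners of the tagged protein.
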