Addgene plasmid #63076: pKG186
Purpose: Retroviral expression of EGFP-TEV-S-tag FANC-A for protein localization and affinity purification (LAP)
Depositing lab: Iain Cheeseman. Depositing organization: Whitehead Institute for Biomedical Research.
Backbone
  Vector backbone: pIC242
  Vector type: Mammalian Expression, Retroviral
  Selectable markers: Blasticidin
Growth in bacteria
  Bacterial resistance: Ampicillin, 100 μg/mL
  Growth temperature: 37°C
  Growth strain: DH5alpha
  Copy number: High Copy
Gene/Insert
  Gene/Insert name: FANC-A, IMAGE clone 5725803
  Species: H. sapiens (human)
  Insert size (bp): 894
  Entrez Gene: FANCA (a.k.a. FA, FA-H, FA1, FAA, FACA, FAH, FANCH)
  Tag / fusion protein: EGFP (N terminal on backbone); TEV-S (N terminal on backbone)
  Cloning method: Restriction Enzyme; 5′ cloning site XhoI (not destroyed); 3′ cloning site EcoRI (not destroyed)
  Sequencing primers: 5′ oCB21; 3′ oCB22
Terms and licenses: Academic/Nonprofit Terms; Industry Terms: Not Available to Industry
How to cite: pKG186 was a gift from Iain Cheeseman (Addgene plasmid # 63076 ; http://n2t.net/addgene:63076 ; RRID:Addgene_63076)
