>Addgene plasmid #63076 | pKG186 | addgene partial sequence | sequence record 106813 | EGFP-C 5'-CATGGTCCTGCTGGAGTTCGTG-3'
GTCCGGAGGGGATCGGTGGAGCTCCACCGGTGGCGGCCGCTCTAGAGAGAATCTTTATTTTCAGGGCGCC
GCCAAATTCAAAGAAACCGCTGCTGCTAAATTCGAACGCCAGCACATGGACAGCGGAGGTGGAGGTACTA
GTCTCGAGATGTCCGACTCGTGGGTCCCGAACTCCGCCTCGGGCCAGGACCCAGGGGGCCGCCGGAGGGC
CTGGGCCGAGCTGCTGGCGGGAAGGGTCAAGAGGGAAAAATATAATCCTGAACGGGCACAGAAATTAAAG
GAATCAGCTGTGCGCCTCCTGCGAAGCCATCAGGACCTGAATGCCCTTTTGCTTGAGGTAGAAGGTCCAC
TGTGTAAAAAATTGTCTCTCAGCAAAGTGATTGACTGTGACAGTTCTGAGGCCTATGCTAATCATTCTAG
TTCATTTATAGGCTCTGCTTTGCAGGATCAAGCCTCAAGGCTGGGGGTTCCCGTGGGTATTCTCTCAGCC
GGGATGGTTGCCTCTAGCGTGGGACAGATCTGCACGGCTCCAGCGGAGACCAGTCACCCTGTGCTGCTGA
CTGTGGAGCAGAGAAAGAAGCTGTCTTCCCTGTTAGAGTTTGCTCAGTATTTATTGGCACACAGTATGTT
CTCCCGTCTTTCCTTCTGTCAAGAATTATGGAAAATACAGAGTTCTTTGTTGCTTGAAGCGGTGTGGCAT
CTTCACGTACAAGGCATTGTGAGCCTGCAAGAGCTGCTGG
