>Addgene plasmid #63076 | pKG186 | addgene partial sequence | sequence record 106814 | pBABE3 5'-ACCCTAACTGACACACATTCC-3'
ATGTTTCAGGTTCAGGGGGAGGTGTGGGAGGTTTTTTAAAGCAAGTAAAACCTCTACAAATGTGGTATGG
CTGATTATGATCAGTTATCTAGATCCGGTGGATCCCGGGCCCGCGGTACCGTCGACTGCAGAATTCTCAG
CACCTCACGATCTTGTGAGTGGAGGACTCCTCCTGTACTCCAGCAGCCAAAGCGTCAAGTGCAAAAATCA
GCATTCTCTGCAGTACATCAACCGCGACCTGCGGCATTTTTTCAGGCTCCACAGTTCTTCTCAGATCTGA
GTTTTTCTGAAATCCCCTCAAAACAAACATTTGAACAAAATCAGAAAGCATGGCCCTGGCGACGTCAGCA
TGCTGGCAGGATGCTTCCATCTGTTCACAAAGGCAGCACAGATTCCTGAAGAGCCACGATCCCACAGCAT
GCATGTCGGGATGGCTTTCCAGCAGCTCTTGCAGGCTCACAATGCCTTGTACGTGAAGATGCCACACCGC
TTCAAGCAACAAAGAACTCTGTATTTTCCATAATTCTTGACAGAAGGAAAGACGGGAGAACATACTGTGT
GCCAATAAATACTGAGCAAACTCTAACAGGGAAGACAGCTTCTTTCTCTGCTCCACAGTCAGCAGCACAG
GGTGACTGGTCTCCGCTGGAGCCGTGCAGATCTGTCCCACGCTAGAGGCAACCATCCCGGCTGAGAGAAT
ACCCACGGGAACCCCCAGCCTTGAGGCTTGATCCTGC
